Addgene plasmid #208314: ABE-RA5.3
Purpose: Expresses ABE-RA5.3 in mammalian cells
Depositing lab: Weixin Tang. Depositing organization: University of Chicago. Publication: An adenine base editor variant expands context compatibility. Xiao YL, Wu Y, Tang W. Nat Biotechnol. 2024 Jan 2. doi: 10.1038/s41587-023-01994-3. PubMed 38168987.
Backbone
  Vector backbone: pCMV with a BR322 origin
  Backbone size w/o insert (bp): 3402
  Vector type: Mammalian Expression
Growth in bacteria
  Bacterial resistance: Ampicillin, 100 μg/mL
  Growth temperature: 37°C
  Growth strain: DH5alpha
  Copy number: High Copy
Gene/Insert
  Gene/Insert name: TadA-RA5.3-SpCas9 D10A
  Species: E. coli
  Insert size (bp): 4818
  Mutation: W23R, H36L, R47K, P48A, R51L, I76F, V82S, A106V, D108G, A109S, K110R, T111H, A114V, D119N, H123Y, M1216I, N127K, D147R, R152P, Q154R, E155V, I156F
  Cloning method: Restriction Enzyme; 5′ cloning site Unknown (unknown if destroyed); 3′ cloning site Unknown (unknown if destroyed)
Terms and licenses: Academic/Nonprofit Terms; Industry Terms: Not Available to Industry
How to cite: ABE-RA5.3 was a gift from Weixin Tang (Addgene plasmid # 208314 ; http://n2t.net/addgene:208314 ; RRID:Addgene_208314)
