[The description below was written by a language model from this plasmid's Addgene catalogue record and pLannotate feature annotations shown in this document.]
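Description:
ABE-RA5.3 is a mammalian expression plasmid of about 8.2 kb that encodes an adenine base editor, built on a pCMV backbone with a pBR322-type origin. It is propagated in E. coli as a high-copy plasmid through a ColE1/pMB1-family origin and selected with ampicillin via the β-lactamase gene and its own promoter. The backbone also carries remnants of earlier cloning vectors, including a lac promoter/operator with CAP binding site, short fragments of lacI, an SV40 promoter and a multiple cloning site, and a partial bom region. None of these appears to play a role in the payload. No mammalian selection marker is annotated, which suits transient transfection.

The roughly 4.8 kb insert is a fusion of an engineered E. coli TadA deaminase (TadA-RA5.3) to the amino-terminal side of Streptococcus pyogenes Cas9 carrying the D10A mutation. It is driven by the human CMV immediate early enhancer and promoter and terminated by the bovine growth hormone polyadenylation signal. A T7 promoter sits just upstream of the coding sequence and could support in vitro transcription. The automated annotation labels the Cas9 portion as a dCas9 fragment, but the catalogue entry lists only D10A, which corresponds to a nickase. The TadA domain carries a long list of substitutions, among them W23R, H36L, P48A, A106V, D108G, H123Y, D147R and I156F; one listed entry, M1216I, lies outside the numbering of this small domain and is probably a recording error. Wild-type TadA deaminates adenosine in tRNA, while evolved variants in base editors act on DNA to give A-to-G conversion. The associated publication describes a variant with expanded sequence-context compatibility. No guide RNA cassette is annotated, so the guide would be supplied separately.
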