Features (pLannotate 1.2.2; 16 found; start..end, strand, type, name):
   3353..3577    +  polyA_signal   bGH poly(A) signal: bovine growth hormone polyadenylation signal
   3581..3602    +  promoter       SV40 promoter (fragment): SV40 enhancer and early promoter
   3607..3623    +  misc_feature   MCS (fragment): pBluescript multiple cloning site
   3672..3688    -  protein_bind   lac operator: The lac repressor binds to the lac operator to inhibit transcription in E. coli. This inhibition can be relieved by adding lactose or isopropyl-β-D-thiogalactopyranoside (IPTG). lac repressor encoded by lacI
   3696..3726    -  promoter       lac promoter: promoter for the E. coli lac operon
   3741..3762    -  protein_bind   CAP binding site: CAP binding activates transcription in the presence of cAMP. E. coli catabolite activator protein
   3775..3867    -  CDS            lacI (fragment): lac repressor; lacI; The lac repressor binds to the lac operator to inhibit transcription in E. coli. This inhibition can be relieved by adding lactose or isopropyl-β-D-thiogalactopyranoside (IPTG).
   4050..4638    -  rep_origin     ori: high-copy-number ColE1/pMB1/pBR322/pUC origin of replication
   4809..5669    -  CDS            AmpR: β-lactamase; bla; confers resistance to ampicillin, carbenicillin, and related antibiotics
   5670..5774    -  promoter       AmpR promoter: bla
   5845..5889    -  misc_feature   bom (fragment): basis of mobility region from pBR322
   6044..6423    +  enhancer       CMV enhancer: human cytomegalovirus immediate early enhancer
   6424..6627    +  promoter       CMV promoter: human cytomegalovirus (CMV) immediate early promoter
   6669..6687    +  promoter       T7 promoter: promoter for bacteriophage T7 RNA polymerase
   6758..7240    +  CDS            tadA: TADA_ECOLI - Also known as yfhC. Experimental evidence at protein level: Swiss-Prot protein existence level 1. Catalyzes the deamination of adenosine to inosine at the wobble position 34 of tRNA(Arg2). Essential for cell viability. From Escherichia coli (strain K12).
   7355..3236    +  CDS            dCas9 (fragment) (across the origin): catalytically dead mutant of the Cas9 endonuclease from the Streptococcus pyogenes Type II CRISPR/Cas system RNA-guided DNA-binding protein that lacks endonuclease activity due to the D10A mutation in the RuvC catalytic domain and the N863A mutation in the HNH catalytic domain
>Addgene plasmid #208314 | ABE-RA5.3 | addgene full sequence | sequence record 409590 | Addgene NGS Result
TCTGGCCGCCAAGAACCTGTCCGACGCCATCCTGCTGAGCGACATCCTGAGAGTGAACACCGAGATCACC
AAGGCCCCCCTGAGCGCCTCTATGATCAAGAGATACGACGAGCACCACCAGGACCTGACCCTGCTGAAAG
CTCTCGTGCGGCAGCAGCTGCCTGAGAAGTACAAAGAGATTTTCTTCGACCAGAGCAAGAACGGCTACGC
CGGCTACATTGACGGCGGAGCCAGCCAGGAAGAGTTCTACAAGTTCATCAAGCCCATCCTGGAAAAGATG
GACGGCACCGAGGAACTGCTCGTGAAGCTGAACAGAGAGGACCTGCTGCGGAAGCAGCGGACCTTCGACA
ACGGCAGCATCCCCCACCAGATCCACCTGGGAGAGCTGCACGCCATTCTGCGGCGGCAGGAAGATTTTTA
CCCATTCCTGAAGGACAACCGGGAAAAGATCGAGAAGATCCTGACCTTCCGCATCCCCTACTACGTGGGC
CCTCTGGCCAGGGGAAACAGCAGATTCGCCTGGATGACCAGAAAGAGCGAGGAAACCATCACCCCCTGGA
ACTTCGAGGAAGTGGTGGACAAGGGCGCTTCCGCCCAGAGCTTCATCGAGCGGATGACCAACTTCGATAA
GAACCTGCCCAACGAGAAGGTGCTGCCCAAGCACAGCCTGCTGTACGAGTACTTCACCGTGTATAACGAG
CTGACCAAAGTGAAATACGTGACCGAGGGAATGAGAAAGCCCGCCTTCCTGAGCGGCGAGCAGAAAAAGG
CCATCGTGGACCTGCTGTTCAAGACCAACCGGAAAGTGACCGTGAAGCAGCTGAAAGAGGACTACTTCAA
GAAAATCGAGTGCTTCGACTCCGTGGAAATCTCCGGCGTGGAAGATCGGTTCAACGCCTCCCTGGGCACA
TACCACGATCTGCTGAAAATTATCAAGGACAAGGACTTCCTGGACAATGAGGAAAACGAGGACATTCTGG
AAGATATCGTGCTGACCCTGACACTGTTTGAGGACAGAGAGATGATCGAGGAACGGCTGAAAACCTATGC
CCACCTGTTCGACGACAAAGTGATGAAGCAGCTGAAGCGGCGGAGATACACCGGCTGGGGCAGGCTGAGC
CGGAAGCTGATCAACGGCATCCGGGACAAGCAGTCCGGCAAGACAATCCTGGATTTCCTGAAGTCCGACG
GCTTCGCCAACAGAAACTTCATGCAGCTGATCCACGACGACAGCCTGACCTTTAAAGAGGACATCCAGAA
AGCCCAGGTGTCCGGCCAGGGCGATAGCCTGCACGAGCACATTGCCAATCTGGCCGGCAGCCCCGCCATT
AAGAAGGGCATCCTGCAGACAGTGAAGGTGGTGGACGAGCTCGTGAAAGTGATGGGCCGGCACAAGCCCG
AGAACATCGTGATCGAAATGGCCAGAGAGAACCAGACCACCCAGAAGGGACAGAAGAACAGCCGCGAGAG
AATGAAGCGGATCGAAGAGGGCATCAAAGAGCTGGGCAGCCAGATCCTGAAAGAACACCCCGTGGAAAAC
ACCCAGCTGCAGAACGAGAAGCTGTACCTGTACTACCTGCAGAATGGGCGGGATATGTACGTGGACCAGG
AACTGGACATCAACCGGCTGTCCGACTACGATGTGGACCATATCGTGCCTCAGAGCTTTCTGAAGGACGA
CTCCATCGACAACAAGGTGCTGACCAGAAGCGACAAGAACCGGGGCAAGAGCGACAACGTGCCCTCCGAA
GAGGTCGTGAAGAAGATGAAGAACTACTGGCGGCAGCTGCTGAACGCCAAGCTGATTACCCAGAGAAAGT
TCGACAATCTGACCAAGGCCGAGAGAGGCGGCCTGAGCGAACTGGATAAGGCCGGCTTCATCAAGAGACA
GCTGGTGGAAACCCGGCAGATCACAAAGCACGTGGCACAGATCCTGGACTCCCGGATGAACACTAAGTAC
GACGAGAATGACAAGCTGATCCGGGAAGTGAAAGTGATCACCCTGAAGTCCAAGCTGGTGTCCGATTTCC
GGAAGGATTTCCAGTTTTACAAAGTGCGCGAGATCAACAACTACCACCACGCCCACGACGCCTACCTGAA
CGCCGTCGTGGGAACCGCCCTGATCAAAAAGTACCCTAAGCTGGAAAGCGAGTTCGTGTACGGCGACTAC
AAGGTGTACGACGTGCGGAAGATGATCGCCAAGAGCGAGCAGGAAATCGGCAAGGCTACCGCCAAGTACT
TCTTCTACAGCAACATCATGAACTTTTTCAAGACCGAGATTACCCTGGCCAACGGCGAGATCCGGAAGCG
GCCTCTGATCGAGACAAACGGCGAAACCGGGGAGATCGTGTGGGATAAGGGCCGGGATTTTGCCACCGTG
CGGAAAGTGCTGAGCATGCCCCAAGTGAATATCGTGAAAAAGACCGAGGTGCAGACAGGCGGCTTCAGCA
AAGAGTCTATCCTGCCCAAGAGGAACAGCGATAAGCTGATCGCCAGAAAGAAGGACTGGGACCCTAAGAA
GTACGGCGGCTTCGACAGCCCCACCGTGGCCTATTCTGTGCTGGTGGTGGCCAAAGTGGAAAAGGGCAAG
TCCAAGAAACTGAAGAGTGTGAAAGAGCTGCTGGGGATCACCATCATGGAAAGAAGCAGCTTCGAGAAGA
ATCCCATCGACTTTCTGGAAGCCAAGGGCTACAAAGAAGTGAAAAAGGACCTGATCATCAAGCTGCCTAA
GTACTCCCTGTTCGAGCTGGAAAACGGCCGGAAGAGAATGCTGGCCTCTGCCGGCGAACTGCAGAAGGGA
AACGAACTGGCCCTGCCCTCCAAATATGTGAACTTCCTGTACCTGGCCAGCCACTATGAGAAGCTGAAGG
GCTCCCCCGAGGATAATGAGCAGAAACAGCTGTTTGTGGAACAGCACAAGCACTACCTGGACGAGATCAT
CGAGCAGATCAGCGAGTTCTCCAAGAGAGTGATCCTGGCCGACGCTAATCTGGACAAAGTGCTGTCCGCC
TACAACAAGCACCGGGATAAGCCCATCAGAGAGCAGGCCGAGAATATCATCCACCTGTTTACCCTGACCA
ATCTGGGAGCCCCTGCCGCCTTCAAGTACTTTGACACCACCATCGACCGGAAGAGGTACACCAGCACCAA
AGAGGTGCTGGACGCCACCCTGATCCACCAGAGCATCACCGGCCTGTACGAGACACGGATCGACCTGTCT
CAGCTGGGAGGTGACTCTGGCGGCTCAAAAAGAACCGCCGACGGCAGCGAATTCGAGCCCAAGAAGAAGA
GGAAAGTCTAACCGGTCATCATCACCATCACCATTGAGTTTAAACCCGCTGATCAGCCTCGACTGTGCCT
TCTAGTTGCCAGCCATCTGTTGTTTGCCCCTCCCCCGTGCCTTCCTTGACCCTGGAAGGTGCCACTCCCA
CTGTCCTTTCCTAATAAAATGAGGAAATTGCATCGCATTGTCTGAGTAGGTGTCATTCTATTCTGGGGGG
TGGGGTGGGGCAGGACAGCAAGGGGGAGGATTGGGAAGACAATAGCAGGCATGCTGGGGATGCGGTGGGC
TCTATGGCTTCTGAGGCGGAAAGAACCAGCTGGGGCTCGATACCGTCGACCTCTAGCTAGAGCTTGGCGT
AATCATGGTCATAGCTGTTTCCTGTGTGAAATTGTTATCCGCTCACAATTCCACACAACATACGAGCCGG
AAGCATAAAGTGTAAAGCCTAGGGTGCCTAATGAGTGAGCTAACTCACATTAATTGCGTTGCGCTCACTG
CCCGCTTTCCAGTCGGGAAACCTGTCGTGCCAGCTGCATTAATGAATCGGCCAACGCGCGGGGAGAGGCG
GTTTGCGTATTGGGCGCTCTTCCGCTTCCTCGCTCACTGACTCGCTGCGCTCGGTCGTTCGGCTGCGGCG
AGCGGTATCAGCTCACTCAAAGGCGGTAATACGGTTATCCACAGAATCAGGGGATAACGCAGGAAAGAAC
ATGTGAGCAAAAGGCCAGCAAAAGGCCAGGAACCGTAAAAAGGCCGCGTTGCTGGCGTTTTTCCATAGGC
TCCGCCCCCCTGACGAGCATCACAAAAATCGACGCTCAAGTCAGAGGTGGCGAAACCCGACAGGACTATA
AAGATACCAGGCGTTTCCCCCTGGAAGCTCCCTCGTGCGCTCTCCTGTTCCGACCCTGCCGCTTACCGGA
TACCTGTCCGCCTTTCTCCCTTCGGGAAGCGTGGCGCTTTCTCATAGCTCACGCTGTAGGTATCTCAGTT
CGGTGTAGGTCGTTCGCTCCAAGCTGGGCTGTGTGCACGAACCCCCCGTTCAGCCCGACCGCTGCGCCTT
ATCCGGTAACTATCGTCTTGAGTCCAACCCGGTAAGACACGACTTATCGCCACTGGCAGCAGCCACTGGT
AACAGGATTAGCAGAGCGAGGTATGTAGGCGGTGCTACAGAGTTCTTGAAGTGGTGGCCTAACTACGGCT
ACACTAGAAGAACAGTATTTGGTATCTGCGCTCTGCTGAAGCCAGTTACCTTCGGAAAAAGAGTTGGTAG
CTCTTGATCCGGCAAACAAACCACCGCTGGTAGCGGTGGTTTTTTTGTTTGCAAGCAGCAGATTACGCGC
AGAAAAAAAGGATCTCAAGAAGATCCTTTGATCTTTTCTACGGGGTCTGACACTCAGTGGAACGAAAACT
CACGTTAAGGGATTTTGGTCATGAGATTATCAAAAAGGATCTTCACCTAGATCCTTTTAAATTAAAAATG
AAGTTTTAAATCAATCTAAAGTATATATGAGTAAACTTGGTCTGACAGTTACCAATGCTTAATCAGTGAG
GCACCTATCTCAGCGATCTGTCTATTTCGTTCATCCATAGTTGCCTGACTCCCCGTCGTGTAGATAACTA
CGATACGGGAGGGCTTACCATCTGGCCCCAGTGCTGCAATGATACCGCGGCTACCACGCTCACCGGCTCC
AGATTTATCAGCAATAAACCAGCCAGCCGGAAGGGCCGAGCGCAGAAGTGGTCCTGCAACTTTATCCGCC
TCCATCCAGTCTATTAATTGTTGCCGGGAAGCTAGAGTAAGTAGTTCGCCAGTTAATAGTTTGCGCAACG
TTGTTGCCATTGCTACAGGCATCGTGGTGTCACGCTCGTCGTTTGGTATGGCTTCATTCAGCTCCGGTTC
CCAACGATCAAGGCGAGTTACATGATCCCCCATGTTGTGCAAAAAAGCGGTTAGCTCCTTCGGTCCTCCG
ATCGTTGTCAGAAGTAAGTTGGCCGCAGTGTTATCACTCATGGTTATGGCAGCACTGCATAATTCTCTTA
CTGTCATGCCATCCGTAAGATGCTTTTCTGTGACTGGTGAGTACTCAACCAAGTCATTCTGAGAATAGTG
TATGCGGCGACCGAGTTGCTCTTGCCCGGCGTCAATACGGGATAATACCGCGCCACATAGCAGAACTTTA
AAAGTGCTCATCATTGGAAAACGTTCTTCGGGGCGAAAACTCTCAAGGATCTTACCGCTGTTGAGATCCA
GTTCGATGTAACCCACTCGTGCACCCAACTGATCTTCAGCATCTTTTACTTTCACCAGCGTTTCTGGGTG
AGCAAAAACAGGAAGGCAAAATGCCGCAAAAAAGGGAATAAGGGCGACACGGAAATGTTGAATACTCATA
CTCTTCCTTTTTCAATATTATTGAAGCATTTATCAGGGTTATTGTCTCATGAGCGGATACATATTTGAAT
GTATTTAGAAAAATAAACAAATAGGGGTTCCGCGCACATTTCCCCGAAAAGTGCCACCTGACGTCGACGG
ATCGGGAGATCGATCTCCCGATCCCCTAGGGTCGACTCTCAGTACAATCTGCTCTGATGCCGCATAGTTA
AGCCAGTATCTGCTCCCTGCTTGTGTGTTGGAGGTCGCTGAGTAGTGCGCGAGCAAAATTTAAGCTACAA
CAAGGCAAGGCTTGACCGACAATTGCATGAAGAATCTGCTTAGGGTTAGGCGTTTTGCGCTGCTTCGCGA
TGTACGGGCCAGATATACGCGTTGACATTGATTATTGACTAGTTATTAATAGTAATCAATTACGGGGTCA
TTAGTTCATAGCCCATATATGGAGTTCCGCGTTACATAACTTACGGTAAATGGCCCGCCTGGCTGACCGC
CCAACGACCCCCGCCCATTGACGTCAATAATGACGTATGTTCCCATAGTAACGCCAATAGGGACTTTCCA
TTGACGTCAATGGGTGGAGTATTTACGGTAAACTGCCCACTTGGCAGTACATCAAGTGTATCATATGCCA
AGTACGCCCCCTATTGACGTCAATGACGGTAAATGGCCCGCCTGGCATTATGCCCAGTACATGACCTTAT
GGGACTTTCCTACTTGGCAGTACATCTACGTATTAGTCATCGCTATTACCATGGTGATGCGGTTTTGGCA
GTACATCAATGGGCGTGGATAGCGGTTTGACTCACGGGGATTTCCAAGTCTCCACCCCATTGACGTCAAT
GGGAGTTTGTTTTGGCACCAAAATCAACGGGACTTTCCAAAATGTCGTAACAACTCCGCCCCATTGACGC
AAATGGGCGGTAGGCGTGTACGGTGGGAGGTCTATATAAGCAGAGCTGGTTTAGTGAACCGTCAGATCCG
CTAGAGATCCGCGGCCGCTAATACGACTCACTATAGGGAGAGCCGCCACCATGAAACGGACAGCCGACGG
AAGCGAGTTCGAGTCACCAAAGAAGAAGCGGAAAGTCATGTCTGAAGTCGAGTTTAGCCACGAGTATTGG
ATGAGGCACGCACTGACCCTGGCAAAGCGAGCACGGGATGAAAGAGAAGTCCCCGTGGGCGCCGTGCTGG
TGCTCAACAATAGAGTGATCGGAGAGGGATGGAACAAGGCAATCGGCCTCCACGACCCTACCGCACACGC
AGAGATCATGGCACTGAGGCAGGGAGGCCTGGTCATGCAGAATTACCGCCTGTTCGATGCCACCCTGTAT
TCGACACTCGAGCCATGCGTGATGTGCGCAGGAGCAATGATCCACAGCAGGATCGGAAGAGTGGTGTTCG
GAGTGCGGGGCTCCAGGCACGGCGCAGTAGGCTCCCTGATGAATGTGCTGCACTACCCCGGCATAAAGCA
CCGGGTGGAGATCACAGAGGGAATCCTGGCAGACGAGTGCGCCGCCCTGCTGAGCCGTTTCTTTAGAATG
CCGAGACGGGTGTTCAAGGCCCAGAAGAAGGCACAGAGCTCCACCGACTCTGGAGGATCTAGCGGAGGAT
CCTCTGGCAGCGAGACACCAGGAACAAGCGAGTCAGCAACACCAGAGAGCAGTGGCGGCAGCAGCGGCGG
CAGCGACAAGAAGTACAGCATCGGCCTGGCCATCGGCACCAACTCTGTGGGCTGGGCCGTGATCACCGAC
GAGTACAAGGTGCCCAGCAAGAAATTCAAGGTGCTGGGCAACACCGACCGGCACAGCATCAAGAAGAACC
TGATCGGAGCCCTGCTGTTCGACAGCGGCGAAACAGCCGAGGCCACCCGGCTGAAGAGAACCGCCAGAAG
AAGATACACCAGACGGAAGAACCGGATCTGCTATCTGCAAGAGATCTTCAGCAACGAGATGGCCAAGGTG
GACGACAGCTTCTTCCACAGACTGGAAGAGTCCTTCCTGGTGGAAGAGGATAAGAAGCACGAGCGGCACC
CCATCTTCGGCAACATCGTGGACGAGGTGGCCTACCACGAGAAGTACCCCACCATCTACCACCTGAGAAA
GAAACTGGTGGACAGCACCGACAAGGCCGACCTGCGGCTGATCTATCTGGCCCTGGCCCACATGATCAAG
TTCCGGGGCCACTTCCTGATCGAGGGCGACCTGAACCCCGACAACAGCGACGTGGACAAGCTGTTCATCC
AGCTGGTGCAGACCTACAACCAGCTGTTCGAGGAAAACCCCATCAACGCCAGCGGCGTGGACGCCAAGGC
CATCCTGTCTGCCAGACTGAGCAAGAGCAGACGGCTGGAAAATCTGATCGCCCAGCTGCCCGGCGAAAAG
AAGAATGGCCTGTTCGGAAACCTGATTGCCCTGAGCCTGGGCCTGACCCCCAACTTCAAGAGCAACTTCG
ACCTGGCCGAGGATGCCAAACTGCAGCTGAGCAAGGACACCTACGACGACGACCTGGACAACCTGCTGGC
CCAGATCGGCGACCAGTACGCCGACCTGTT
